>Addgene plasmid #31045 | pNK10 | depositor full sequence | sequence record 14190 | Author sequence
CTGCATTAATGAATCGGCCAACGCGCGGGGAGAGGCGGTTTGCGTATTGGGCGCTCTTCCGCTTCCTCGC
TCACTGACTCGCTGCGCTCGGTCGTTCGGCTGCGGCGAGCGGTATCAGCTCACTCAAAGGCGGTAATACG
GTTATCCACAGAATCAGGGGATAACGCAGGAAAGAACATGAATTAATTCTCATGTTTGACAGCTTATCAT
CGATTAGCTTTAATGCGGTAGTTTATCACAGTTAAATTGCTAACGCAGTCAGGCACCGTGTATGAAATCT
AACAATGCGCTCATCGTCATCCTCGGCACCGTCACCCTGGATGCTGTAGGCATAGGCTTGGTTATGCCGG
TACTGCCGGGCCTCTTGCGGGATATCGTCCATTCCGACAGCATCGCCAGTCACTATGGCGTGCTGCTAGC
GCTATATGCGTTGATGCAATTTCTATGCGCACCCGTTCTCGGAGCACTGTCCGACCGCTTTGGCCGCCGC
CCAGTCCTGCTCGCTTCGCTACTTGGAGCCACTATCGACTACGCGATCATGGCGACCACACCCGTCCTGT
GGATTCTCTACGCCGGACGCATCGTGGCCGGCATCACCGGCGCCACAGGTGCGGTTGCTGGCGCCTATAT
CGCCGACATCACCGATGGGGAAGATCGGGCTCGCCACTTCGGGCTCATGAGCGCTTGTTTCGGCGTGGGT
ATGGTGGCAGGCCCCGTGGCCGGGGGACTGTTGGGCGCCATCTCCTTACATGCACCATTCCTTGCGGCGG
CGGTGCTCAACGGCCTCAACCTACTACTGGGCTGCTTCCTAATGCAGGAGTCGCATAAGGGAGAGCGCCG
ACCCATGCCCTTGAGAGCCTTCAACCCAGTCAGCTCCTTCCGGTGGGCGCGGGGCATGACTATCGTCGCC
GCACTTATGACTGTCTTCTTTATCATGCAACTCGTAGGACAGGTGCCGGCAGCGCTCTGGGTCATTTTCG
GCGAGGACCGCTTTCGCTGGAGCGCGACGATGATCGGCCTGTCGCTTGCGGTATTCGGAATCTTGCACGC
CCTCGCTCAAGCCTTCGTCACTGGTCCCGCCACCAAACGTTTCGGCGAGAAGCAGGCCATTATCGCCGGC
ATGGCGGCCGACGCGCTGGGCTACGTCTTGCTGGCGTTCGCGACGCGAGGCTGGATGGCCTTCCCCATTA
TGATTCTTCTCGCTTCCGGCGGCATCGGGATGCCCGCGTTGCAGGCCATGCTGTCCAGGCAGGTAGATGA
CGACCATCAGGGACAGCTTCAAGGATCGCTCGCGGCTCTTACCAGCCTAACTTCGATCATTGGACCGCTG
ATCGTCACGGCGATTTATGCCGCCTCGGCGAGCACATGGAACGGGTTGGCATGGATTGTAGGCGCCGCCC
TATACCTTGTCTGCCTCCCCGCGTTGCGTCGCGGTGCATGGAGCCGGGCCACCTCGACCTGAATGGAAGC
CGGCGGCACCTCGCTAACGGATTCACCACTCCAAGAATTGGAGCCAATCAATTCTTGCGGAGAACTGTGA
ATGCGCAAACCAACCCTTGATCGGGGAAGAACAGTATGTCGAGCTATTTTTTGACTTACTGGGGATCAAG
CCTGATTGGGAGAAAATAAAATATCCCCTATAGTGAGTCGTATTACATGGTCATAGCTGTTTCCTGGCAG
CTCTGGCCCGTGTCTCAAAATCTCTGATGTTACATTGCACAAGATAAAAATATATCATCATGCCTCCTCT
AGAGGTCTCCGCTCGAAACGGTGCAGCGGCTGTTGCCGGTGCTGTGCCAGGACCATGGCCTGACCCCGGA
CCAAGTGGTGGCTATCGCCAGCAACAAGGGCGGGAGACCCTCGAGCCACCCATGACCAAAATCCCTTAAC
GTGAGTTACGCGTCGTTCCACTGAGCGTCAGACCCCGTAGAAAAGATCAAAGGATCTTCTTGAGATCCTT
TTTTTCTGCGCGTAATCTGCTGCTTGCAAACAAAAAAACCACCGCTACCAGCGGTGGTTTGTTTGCCGGA
TCAAGAGCTACCAACTCTTTTTCCGAAGGTAACTGGCTTCAGCAGAGCGCAGATACCAAATACTGTTCTT
CTAGTGTAGCCGTAGTTAGGCCACCACTTCAAGAACTCTGTAGCACCGCCTACATACCTCGCTCTGCTAA
TCCTGTTACCAGTGGCTGCTGCCAGTGGCGATAAGTCGTGTCTTACCGGGTTGGACTCAAGACGATAGTT
ACCGGATAAGGCGCAGCGGTCGGGCTGAACGGGGGGTTCGTGCACACAGCCCAGCTTGGAGCGAACGACC
TACACCGAACTGAGATACCTACAGCGTGAGCTATGAGAAAGCGCCACGCTTCCCGAAGGGAGAAAGGCGG
ACAGGTATCCGGTAAGCGGCAGGGTCGGAACAGGAGAGCGCACGAGGGAGCTTCCAGGGGGAAACGCCTG
GTATCTTTATAGTCCTGTCGGGTTTCGCCACCTCTGACTTGAGCGTCGATTTTTGTGATGCTCGTCAGGG
GGGCGGAGCCTATGGAAAAACGCCAGCAACGCGGCCTTTTTACGGTTCCTGGCCTTTTGCTGGCCTTTTG
CTCACATGTTCTTTCCTGCGTTATCCCCTGATTCTGTGGATAACCGTATTACCGCCTTTGAGTGAGCTGA
TACCGCTCGCCGCAGCCGAACGACCGAGCGCAGCGAGTCAGTGAGCGAGGAAGCGGAAGAGCGCCCAATA
CGCAAACCGCCTCTCCCCGCGCGTTGGCCGATTCATTAATGCAGCTGGCACGACAGGTTTCCCGACTGGA
AAGCGGGCAGTGAGCGCAACGCAATTAATACGCGTACCGCTAGCCAGGAAGAGTTTGTAGAAACGCAAAA
AGGCCATCCGTCAGGATGGCCTTCTGCTTAGTTTGATGCCTGGCAGTTTATGGCGGGCGTCCTGCCCGCC
ACCCTCCGGGCCGTTGCTTCACAACGTTCAAATCCGCTCCCGGCGGATTTGTCCTACTCAGGAGAGCGTT
CACCGACAAACAACAGATAAAACGAAAGGCCCAGTCTTCCGACTGAGCCTTTCGTTTTATTTGATGCCTG
GCAGTTCCCTACTCTCGCGTT
Features (pLannotate 1.2.2; 10 found; start..end, strand, type, name):
      1..54      -  CDS            lacI (fragment): lac repressor; lacI; The lac repressor binds to the lac operator to inhibit transcription in E. coli. This inhibition can be relieved by adding lactose or isopropyl-β-D-thiogalactopyranoside (IPTG).
     56..180     -  rep_origin     RSF ori (fragment): Plasmids containing the RSF 1030 origin of replication can be propagated in E. coli cells that contain additional plasmids with compatible origins.
    196..224     +  promoter       tet promoter: E. coli promoter for tetracycline efflux protein gene
    272..1462    +  CDS            TcR: tetracycline efflux protein; tet; confers resistance to tetracycline
   1560..1634    +  CDS            KanR (fragment): aminoglycoside phosphotransferase; aphA-3; confers resistance to kanamycin
   1637..1655    -  promoter       T7 promoter: promoter for bacteriophage T7 RNA polymerase
   1950..2538    +  rep_origin     ori: high-copy-number ColE1/pMB1/pBR322/pUC origin of replication
   2721..2813    +  CDS            lacI (fragment): lac repressor; lacI; The lac repressor binds to the lac operator to inhibit transcription in E. coli. This inhibition can be relieved by adding lactose or isopropyl-β-D-thiogalactopyranoside (IPTG).
   2868..2895    -  terminator     rrnB T2 terminator: transcription terminator T2 from the E. coli rrnB gene
   3027..3070    +  terminator     rrnB T1 terminator: Escherichia coli rrnB; transcription terminator T1 from the E. coli rrnB gene
