[The description below was written by a language model from this plasmid's Addgene catalogue record and pLannotate feature annotations shown in this document.]
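Description:
pNK10 is a small bacterial cloning plasmid that serves as a module (parts) vector from a Golden Gate-style kit for building custom TAL effector and TALEN constructs. It is built on the pTC14 backbone and is propagated in standard E. coli cloning strains as a high-copy plasmid. The annotated sequence shows a ColE1/pUC-type origin of replication and a tetracycline efflux gene (TcR) driven by its native tet promoter, consistent with the tetracycline selection listed in the record.

The payload is a single TAL effector repeat of about 106 bp, derived from Xanthomonas oryzae and cloned between XbaI and XhoI sites that both remain intact. The name suggests a repeat carrying the NK repeat-variable diresidue, formatted for the tenth position in an ordered repeat array, although the record does not spell this out. The repeat itself is not picked up by the automated feature table, which lists only backbone elements. Besides the origin and TcR, these include rrnB T1 and T2 terminators, a T7 promoter, and short fragments of lacI, KanR and an RSF origin. The fragments look like non-functional remnants of earlier vector construction. No promoter is described as driving the repeat, in keeping with its role as a donor of a DNA module rather than an expression construct.

In use, repeat modules like this one are combined with others from the series to assemble arrays with a chosen DNA-binding specificity, which are then joined to nuclease or other effector backbones. The depositors note that restriction digests put the pNK series at about 2.5 kb rather than the roughly 3.1 kb of the sequence-based map. They state that all important features are present and the plasmid should function as reported.
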