Addgene plasmid #31045: pNK10
Depositing lab: Adam Bogdanove & Daniel Voytas. Depositing organization: University of Minnesota. Publication: Efficient design and assembly of custom TALEN and other TAL effector-based constructs for DNA targeting. Cermak T, Doyle EL, Christian M, Wang L, Zhang Y, Schmidt C, Baller JA, Somia NV, Bogdanove AJ, Voytas DF. Nucleic Acids Res. 2011 Jul;39(12):e82. doi: 10.1093/nar/gkr218 PubMed 21493687.
Backbone
  Vector backbone: pTC14
  Backbone size w/o insert (bp): 2989
Growth in bacteria
  Bacterial resistance: Tetracycline, 10 μg/mL
  Growth temperature: 37°C
  Growth strain: DH5alpha
  Growth instructions: Top10/LB+antibiotics
  Copy number: High Copy
Gene/Insert
  Gene/Insert name: repeat NK10
  Species: Xanthamonas oryzae
  Insert size (bp): 106
  Cloning method: Restriction Enzyme; 5′ cloning site XbaI (not destroyed); 3′ cloning site XhoI (not destroyed)
  Sequencing primers: 5′ pTC14_F2 (caagcctgattgggagaaaa)
Terms and licenses: Academic/Nonprofit Terms; Industry Terms: Not Available to Industry
Depositor comments: IMPORTANT NOTE!: Restriction digests show that the pNK series of plasmids is actually about 2.5kb, not 3.1kb as the sequence-based map below suggests. All important features are present in the plasmid and the construct should function as reported despite this size discrepancy.
How to cite: pNK10 was a gift from Adam Bogdanove & Daniel Voytas (Addgene plasmid # 31045 ; http://n2t.net/addgene:31045 ; RRID:Addgene_31045)
