>Addgene plasmid #31045 | pNK10 | addgene partial sequence | sequence record 35532 | 31045 with pTC14_F2 (caagcctgattgggagaaaa)
AGCTGTTTCCTGGCAGCTCTGGCCCGTGTCTCAAAATCTCTGATGTTACATTGCACAAGATAAAAATATA
TCATCATGCCTCCTCTAGAGGTCTCCGCTCGAAACGGTGCAGCGGCTGTTGCCGGTGCTGTGCCAGGACC
ATGGCCTGACCCCGGACCAAGTGGTGGCTATCGCCAGCAACAAGGGCGGGAGACCCTCGAGCCACCCATG
ACCAAAATCCCTTAACGTGAGTTACGCGTCGTTCCACTGAGCGTCAGACCCCGTAGAAAAGATCAAAGGA
TCTTCTTGAGATCCTTTTTTTCTGCGCGTAATCTGCTGCTTGCAAACAAAAAAACCACCGCTACCAGCGG
TGGTTTGTTTGCCGGATCAAGAGCTACCAACTCTTTTTCCGAAGGTAACTGGCTTCAGCAGAGCGCAGAT
ACCAAATACTGTTCTTCTAGTGTAGCCGTAGTTAGGCCACCACTTCAAGAACTCTGTAGCACCGCCTACA
TACCTCGCTCTGCTAATCCTGTTACCAGTGGCTGCTGCCAGTGGCGATAAGTCGTGTCTTACCGGGTTGG
ACTCAAGACGATAGTTACCGGATAAGGCGCAGCGGTCGGGCTGAACGGGGGGTTCGTGCACACAGCCCAG
CTTGGAGCGAACGACCTACACCGAACTGAGATACCTACAGCGTGAGCTATGAGAAAGCGCCACGCTTCCC
GAA
